>Addgene plasmid #232106 | pCRISPEY-Z3-Nat-ADE2 | addgene full sequence | sequence record 462311 | Addgene NGS Result
AAAAAAAAAAAAAGAAAAAAGAATTTTAGGAATACAATGCAGCTTGTAAGTAAAATCTGGAATATTCATA
TCGCCACAACTTCTTATGCTTATAAAAGCACTAATGCCTGAATTTATGTTGAAAATATGTGTCACAAATA
AAGAAACTGTGACATCTGACACATTTCCACGTACCCAATTCGCCCTATAGTGAGTCGTATTACGCGCGCT
CACTGGCCGTCGTTTTACAACGTCGTGACTGGGAAAACCCTGGCGTTACCCAACTTAATCGCCTTGCAGC
ACATCCCCCTTTCGCCAGAATTCGAGCTCGTTTTCGACACTGGATGGCGGCGTTAGTATCGAATCGACAG
CAGTATAGCGACCAGCATTCACATACGATTGACGCATGATATTACTTTCTGCGCACTTAACTTCGCATCT
GGGCAGATGATGTCGAGGCGAAAAAAAATATAAATCACGCTAACATTTGATTAAAATAGAACAACTACAA
TATAAAAAAACTATACAAATGACAAGTTCTTGAAAACAAGAATCTTTTTATTGTCAGTACTGATTAGGGG
CAGGGCATGCTCATGTAGAGCGCCTGCTCGCCGTCCGAGGCGGTGCCGTCGTACAGGGCGGTGTCCAGGC
CGCAGAGGGTGAACCCCATCCGCCGGTACGCGTGGATCGCCGGTGCGTTGACGTTGGTGACCTCCAGCCA
GAGGTGCCCGGCGCCCCGCTCGCGGGCGAACTCCGTCGCGAGCCCCATCAACGCGCGCCCGACCCCGTGC
CCCCGGTGCTCCGGGGCGACCTCGATGTCCTCGACGGTCAGCCGGCGGTTCCAGCCGGAGTACGAGACGA
CCACGAAGCCCGCCAGGTCGCCGTCGTCCCCGTACGCGACGAACGTCCGGGAGTCCGGGTCGCCGTCCTC
CCCGTCGTCCGATTCGTCGTCCGATTCGTCGTCGGGGAACACCTTGGTCAGGGGCGGGTCCACCGGCACC
TCCCGCAGGGTGAAGCCGTCCCCGGTGGCGGTGACGCGGAAGACGGTGTCGGTGGTGAAGGACCCATCCA
GTGCCTCGATGGCCTCGGCGTCCCCCGGGACACTGGTGCGGTACCGGTAAGCCGTGTCGTCAAGAGTGGT
ACCCATGGTTGTTTATGTTCGGATGTGATGTGAGAACTGTATCCTAGCAAGATTTTAAAAGGAAGTATAT
GAAAGAAGAACCTCAGTGGCAAATCCTAACCTTTTATATTTCTCTACAGGGGCGCGGCGTGGGGACAATT
CAACGCGTCTGTGAGGGGAGCGTTTCCCTGCTCGCAGGTCTGCAGCGAGGAGCCGTAATTTTTGCTTCGC
GCCGTGCGGCCATCAAAATGTATGGATGCAAATGATTATACATGGGGATGTATGGGCTAAATGTACGGGC
GACAGTCACATCATGCCCCTGAGCTGCGCACGTCAAGACTGTCAAGGAGGGTATTCTGGGCCTCCATGTC
GCTGGCCGGGTGACCCGGCGGGGACGAGGCAAGCTAAACAGATCTGGCGCGCCTTAATTAACCCGGGGAT
CCTGGCGTAATAGCGAAGAGGCCCGCACCGATCGCCCTTCCCAACAGTTGCGCAGCCTGAATGGCGAATG
G
[124 nt withheld, positions 1612-1735]
C
[91 nt withheld, positions 1737-1827]
A
[49 nt withheld, positions 1829-1877]
CCTTTGACGTTGGAGTCCACGTTCTTT
[37 nt withheld, positions 1905-1941]
ACCCTATCTCGGTCTATTCTTTTGATTTATAAGGGATTTTGCCGATTTCGGCCTATTGGTTAAAAAATGA
GCTGATTTAACAAAAATTTAACGCGAATTTTAACAAAATATTAACGCTTACAATTTCCTGATGCGGTATT
TTCTCCTTACGCATCTGTGCGGTATTTCACACCGCATAGGGTAATAACTGATATAATTAAATTGAAGCTC
TAATTTGTGAGTTTAGTATACATGCATTTACTTATAATACAGTTTTTTAGTTTTGCTGGCCGCATCTTCT
CAAATATGCTTCCCAGCCTGCTTTTCTGTAACGTTCACCCTCTACCTTAGCATCCCTTCCCTTTGCAAAT
AGTCCTCTTCCAACAATAATAATGTCAGATCCTGTAGAGACCACATCATCCACGGTTCTATACTGTTGAC
CCAATGCGTCTCCCTTGTCATCTAAACCCACACCGGGTGTCATAATCAACCAATCGTAACCTTCATCTCT
TCCACCCATGTCTCTTTGAGCAATAAAGCCGATAACAAAATCTTTGTCGCTCTTCGCAATGTCAACAGTA
CCCTTAGTATATTCTCCAGTAGATAGGGAGCCCTTGCATGACAATTCTGCTAACATCAAAAGGCCTCTAG
GTTCCTTTGTTACTTCTTCTGCCGCCTGCTTCAAACCGCTAACAATACCTGGGCCCACCACACCGTGTGC
ATTCGTAATGTCTGCCCATTCTGCTATTCTGTATACACCCGCAGAGTACTGCAATTTGACTGTATTACCA
ATGTCAGCAAATTTTCTGTCTTCGAAGAGTAAAAAATTGTACTTGGCGGATAATGCCTTTAGCGGCTTAA
CTGTGCCCTCCATGGAAAAATCAGTCAAGATATCCACATGTGTTTTTAGTAAACAAATTTTGGGACCTAA
TGCTTCAACTAACTCCAGTAATTCCTTGGTGGTACGAACATCCAATGAAGCACACAAGTTTGTTTGCTTT
TCGTGCATGATATTAAATAGCTTGGCAGCAACAGGACTAGGATGAGTAGCAGCACGTTCCTTATATGTAG
CTTTCGACATGATTTATCTTCGTTTCCTGCAGGTTTTTGTTCTGTGCAGTTGGGTTAAGAATACTGGGCA
ATTTCATGTTTCTTCAACACTACATATGCGTATATATACCAATCTAAGTCTGTGCTCCTTCCTTCGTTCT
TCCTTCTGTTCGGAGATTACCGAATCAAAAAAATTTCAAGGAAACCGAAATCAAAAAAAAGAATAAAAAA
AAAATGATGAATTGAAAAGGTGGTATGGTGCACTCTCAGTACAATCTGCTCTGATGCCGCATAGTTAAGC
CAGCCCCGACACCCGCCAACACCCGCTGACGCGCCCTGACGGGCTTGTCTGCTCCCGGCATCCGCTTACA
GACAAGCTGTGACCGTCTCCGGGAGCTGCATGTGTCAGAGGTTTTCACCGTCATCACCGAAACGCGCGAG
ACGAAAGGGCCTCGTGATACGCCTATTTTTATAGGTTAATGTCATGATAATAATGGTTTCTTAGACGGAT
CGCTTGCCTGTAACTTACACGCGCCTCGTATCTTTTAATGATGGAATAATTTGGGAATTTACTCTGTGTT
TATTTATTTTTATGTTTTGTATTTGGATTTTAGAAAGTAAATAAAGAAGGTAGAAGAGTTACGGAATGAA
GAAAAAAAAATAAACAAAGGTTTAAAAAATTTCAACAAAAAGCGTACTTTACATATATATTTATTAGACA
AGAAAAGCAGATTAAATAGATATACATTCGATTAACGATAAGTAAAATGTAAAATCACAGGATTTTCGTG
TGTGGTCTTCTACACAGACAAGATGAAACAATTCGGCATTAATACCTGAGAGCAGGAAGAGCAAGATAAA
AGGTAGTATTTGTTGGCGATCCCCCTAGAGTCTTTTACATCTTCGGAAAACAAAAACTATTTTTTCTTTA
ATTTCTTTTTTTACTTTCTATTTTTAATTTATATATTTATATTAAAAAATTTAAATTATAATTATTTTTA
TAGCACGTGATGAAAAGGACCCAGGTGGCACTTTTCGGGGAAATGTGCGCGGAACCCCTATTTGTTTATT
TTTCTAAATACATTCAAATATGTATCCGCTCATGAGACAATAACCCTGATAAATGCTTCAATAATATTGA
AAAAGGAAGAGTATGAGTATTCAACATTTCCGTGTCGCCCTTATTCCCTTTTTTGCGGCATTTTGCCTTC
CTGTTTTTGCTCACCCAGAAACGCTGGTGAAAGTAAAAGATGCTGAAGATCAGTTGGGTGCACGAGTGGG
TTACATCGAACTGGATCTCAACAGCGGTAAGATCCTTGAGAGTTTTCGCCCCGAAGAACGTTTTCCAATG
ATGAGCACTTTTAAAGTTCTGCTATGTGGCGCGGTATTATCCCGTATTGACGCCGGGCAAGAGCAACTCG
GTCGCCGCATACACTATTCTCAGAATGACTTGGTTGAGTACTCACCAGTCACAGAAAAGCATCTTACGGA
TGGCATGACAGTAAGAGAATTATGCAGTGCTGCCATAACCATGAGTGATAACACTGCGGCCAACTTACTT
CTGACAACGATCGGAGGACCGAAGGAGCTAACCGCTTTTTTGCACAACATGGGGGATCATGTAACTCGCC
TTGATCGTTGGGAACCGGAGCTGAATGAAGCCATACCAAACGACGAGCGTGACACCACGATGCCTGTAGC
AATGGCAACAACGTTGCGCAAACTATTAACTGGCGAACTACTTACTCTAGCTTCCCGGCAACAATTAATA
GACTGGATGGAGGCGGATAAAGTTGCAGGACCACTTCTGCGCTCGGCCCTTCCGGCTGGCTGGTTTATTG
CTGATAAATCTGGAGCCGGTGAGCGTGGGTCTCGCGGTATCATTGCAGCACTGGGGCCAGATGGTAAGCC
CTCCCGTATCGTAGTTATCTACACGACGGGGAGTCAGGCAACTATGGATGAACGAAATAGACAGATCGCT
GAGATAGGTGCCTCACTGATTAAGCATTGGTAACTGTCAGACCAAGTTTACTCATATATACTTTAGATTG
ATTTAAAACTTCATTTTTAATTTAAAAGGATCTAGGTGAAGATCCTTTTTGATAATCTCATGACCAAAAT
CCCTTAACGTGAGTTTTCGTTCCACTGAGCGTCAGACCCCGTAGAAAAGATCAAAGGATCTTCTTGAGAT
CCTTTTTTTCTGCGCGTAATCTGCTGCTTGCAAACAAAAAAACCACCGCTACCAGCGGTGGTTTGTTTGC
CGGATCAAGAGCTACCAACTCTTTTTCCGAAGGTAACTGGCTTCAGCAGAGCGCAGATACCAAATACTGT
TCTTCTAGTGTAGCCGTAGTTAGGCCACCACTTCAAGAACTCTGTAGCACCGCCTACATACCTCGCTCTG
CTAATCCTGTTACCAGTGGCTGCTGCCAGTGGCGATAAGTCGTGTCTTACCGGGTTGGACTCAAGACGAT
AGTTACCGGATAAGGCGCAGCGGTCGGGCTGAACGGGGGGTTCGTGCACACAGCCCAGCTTGGAGCGAAC
GACCTACACCGAACTGAGATACCTACAGCGTGAGCTATGAGAAAGCGCCACGCTTCCCGAAGGGAGAAAG
GCGGACAGGTATCCGGTAAGCGGCAGGGTCGGAACAGGAGAGCGCACGAGGGAGCTTCCAGGGGGAAACG
CCTGGTATCTTTATAGTCCTGTCGGGTTTCGCCACCTCTGACTTGAGCGTCGATTTTTGTGATGCTCGTC
AGGGGGGCGGAGCCTATGGAAAAAGGCCAGCAACGCGGCCTTTTTACGGTTCCTGGCCTTTTGCTGGCCT
TTTGCTGGCCTTTTGCTGGCCTTTTGCTCGCTCGCGTCGATCTCCCCTCAAGTGGCAAACTGCGACTGAT
ATGAAAGTAAAGTATCGGACCTTCTATTACGGAATGTATACAAACGCTACAGGATACAGTGATATTAAAT
AGAAAACAAGTCTACAATTAAATGGCAGAAAGAAGAACCAGCTTACTACTAACCACCATACTCATCAATA
CCCAGAGCATCGGTGAACATCTGCTCAAATTCGAAGTCAGCCATATCCAGCGCACCGTAAGGTGCTGAAT
CATGTGGAGTGAAGCCAGGCCCTGGAGAGTCCCCGTCACCCAACATATCTAAATCAAAATCGTCTAAAGC
GTCAGCGTGGGCCATGGCAACGTCTTCACCGTCCAAATGCAGTTCGCTAGATGTAGACCCTGCTGTCGCT
AGGTGGGATTGGTCGGTTTCTTCAACGGAGGCTCCGCCTCTAGAAGTTGGTGCATGCAACCTGTGAGCGT
CCAGCATTTCTAGTAATAAATCATACAGAGGAACGACGTTTTTACACTTCATAGAATACAGGTGCTCCAT
ACCCTTGTTAGACATATGTCTAATGTGTGACAAAATTAGTAGTAACTGAGCTAGCCTCTGATGCTGTTGC
TGCAGAGTCAATCCTGCTTTCGCCATAAGGTGAATCAATGTATCAGTGATCTTGTCCAACACTCTATGTA
TATGGTCTTTCTCTTCCAGGCTTTTCAGAGTTGAGCTTAAAAATGTATAGACACCGCTATTTAACAAAAT
AATTGATTTCAGGCAAACGAATTCTTCTCCTTGCAAATTCATCATTCTGAACCTGGAGCTAGTGGCAAGA
AGCATATCAAAAATCTCAACCATACCTTCTACGCATTTACCTTGGTTCCTGTCCAATAATAAATTAGGTG
CAAATAATAATTTTACAGGGTGCTCCATACTTCTCCACACTAATCCGATCATCAATATTTCTAACCACGC
GCATTCAAGAAGATGTACCTGGTCATGTAATGTCAAGTCAACAAAGCCGGGAACTCTTTTGGCCCAATTA
ATCATATGAACTAATTCCCTGTCTGCTAGATTTGTCAAAAGACCCATCATGGAAGCCTCGGAAAAAGGAC
GAGTTGGGTCGTATTCACTGTACAATATAGGTGGTTCAGCATCAAGTAGTGCGGAAACCATTTGATCAGC
GGTCAAAGACAGTGCAAGAGAATTCTTCTTAGATCTTTTGATCATTAATGGGCTTGGCCACAAGTTGGCT
GCCCTCATGTCTCCAGCGCTTGGATCTTCTAGGGTTGAGGCTGCTGCCGGAGTGCCCCCACCTCCTGTAT
GGATCTTTGTATGTCTCTTTCTTTCATCAGATCTGGCGAACTTTCTTCCACAAATGTCACACGCGAACGG
CTTCTCGCCGGTGTGGGTTCTAATGTGCGTAGTCAAATGGTCACTTCTGCTGAAGTTTCTCATACAGATT
CTACATTGGAAAGGCTTTTGGCCGGTGTGAATACGAATATGCCTAGTCAGCTCGTCAGATCTGCTGAATC
TCCTATCACAACTTTCTACAGGGCAAGCGTAGGGTCTCGTTCCCATTGTTAATTCAGTAAATTTTCGATC
TTGGGAAGAAAAAAGCAGTAAGCGTGAAAAATCTAAAAGCTGATGTAGTAGAAGATCCTATTCTTTAACA
AAGATTGACCTTTTCTTTTTCTTCTTGGTTTGAGTAGAAAGGGGAAGGAAGAATACAAGAGAGAGGAAAA
AAAGGAAGATAAAAAGAGAGCGTGATATAAATGAATATATATTAAACAAGAGAGATTGGGAAGGAAAGGA
TCAAACAAACCCAAAAATATTTCAAAAAGGAGAGAGAGAGGCGAGTTTGGTTTCAAAACGGTTTATTTAT
TTATGCAAGAGGACGTGGAAGAAAAAGAAGAAGGAAGAAAAAAATTTGAAAGAAAAAAACGCGTGGCGGG
TAAAGAAGAAAATGGAAAATAGAGGCCGGGTGACAGAGAAATATTGAGGGTTAATTGGAAAATATGTTAG
GGTGAGGCATATGTTTTTAAAGGGACTAGTTTATATTGAATTTTCAAAAATTCTTACTTTTTTTTTGGAT
GGACGCAAAGAAGTTTAATAATCATATTACATGGCATTACCACCATATACATATCCATATACATATCCAT
ATCTAATCTTACTTATATGTTGTGGAAATGTAAAGAGCCCCATTATCTTAGCCTAAAAAAACCTTCTCTT
TGGAACTTTCAGTAATACGCTTAACTGCTCATTGCTATATTGAAGTGCGGCCGCGTGGGCGTGCGTGGGC
GGGCGTGGGCGTGCGTGGGCGGGCGTGGGCGTGCGTGGGCGTCTAGACCGTGCGTCCTCGTCTTCACCGG
TCGCGTTCCTGAAACGCAGATGTGCCTCGCGCCGCACTGCTCCGAACAATAAAGATTCTACAATACTAGC
TTTTATGGTTATGAAGAGGAAAAATTGGCAGTAACCTGGCCCCACAAACCTTCAAATTAACGAATCAAAT
TAACAACCATAGGATGATAATGCGATTAGTTTTTTAGCCTTATTTCTGGGGTAATTAATCAGCGAAGCGA
TGATTTTTGATCTATTAACAGATATATAAATGGAAAAGCTGCATAACCACTTTAACTAATACTTTCAACA
TTTTCAGTTTGTATTACTTCTTATTCAAATGTCATAAAAGTATCAACAAAAAATTGTTAATATACCTCTA
TACTTTAACGTCAAGGAGAAAAAACTATAAGGGTGCGCATCTGATGAGTCCGTGAGGACGAAACGAGCTA
GCTCGTCATGCGCACCCTTAGCGAGAGGTTTATCATTAAGGTCAACCTCTGGATGTTGTTTCGGCATCCT
GCATTGAATCTGAGTTACTGTCTGTTTTCCTGGGTCACGCGTAGGAGGGTTTTCCATTCGTCTTGAAGTC
GAGGACTTTGGCATACGATGGAAGAGCGTAACTTCGTTGTAAAGAATAAGGAAATGATTCCGGAAGCTTT
GGAAGTAAGGAAACCCGTTTCTTCTGACGTAAGGGTGCGCAACTTTGGCATACGATGGAAGGTTTCAGAG
CTATGCTGGAAACAGCATAGCAAGTTGAAATAAGGCTAGTCCGTTATCAACTTGAAAAAGTGGCACCGAG
TCGGTGCTTTTTGATGGCCGGCATGGTCCCAGCCTCCTCGCTGGCGCCGGCTGGGCAACACCTTCGGGTG
GCGAATGGGACTTAAAGAAAGTGGAATATTCATTCATATCATATTTTTTCTATTAACTGCCTGGTTTCTT
TTAAATTTTTTATTGGTTGTCGACTTGAACGGAGTGACAATATATATATATATATTTAATAATGACATCA
TTATCTGTAAATCTGATTCTTAATGCTATTCTAGTTATGTAAGAGTGGTCCTTTCCATA
Features (pLannotate 1.2.2; 25 found; start..end, strand, type, name):
    184..202     -  promoter       T7 promoter: promoter for bacteriophage T7 RNA polymerase
    210..298     +  CDS            lacZα (fragment): LacZα fragment of β-galactosidase; lacZ fragment
    351..548     -  terminator     TEF terminator: Ashbya gossypii TEF terminator
    556..1120    -  CDS            NrsR (fragment): nourseothricin acetyltransferase; Streptomyces noursei nat1; confers resistance to nourseothricin
   1127..1470    -  promoter       TEF promoter: Ashbya gossypii TEF promoter
   1542..1608    +  CDS            lacZα (fragment): LacZα fragment of β-galactosidase; lacZ fragment
   1612..2040    +  rep_origin     f1 ori (sequence partly withheld): f1 bacteriophage origin of replication; arrow indicates direction of (+) strand synthesis
   2068..2119    -  misc_feature   bom (fragment): basis of mobility region from pBR322
   2198..3001    -  CDS            URA3: orotidine-5'-phosphate decarboxylase, required for uracil biosynthesis; S. cerevisiae URA3; yeast auxotrophic marker, counterselectable with 5-fluoroorotic acid (5-FOA)
   3002..3217    -  promoter       URA3 promoter: S. cerevisiae URA3
   3225..3274    -  misc_feature   bom (fragment): basis of mobility region from pBR322
   3376..3411    -  CDS            rop (fragment): Rop protein, which maintains plasmids at low copy number; rop
   3479..3982    -  misc_feature   CEN/ARS: S. cerevisiae CEN6 centromere fused to an autonomously replicating sequence
   4019..4123    +  promoter       AmpR promoter: bla
   4124..4984    +  CDS            AmpR: β-lactamase; bla; confers resistance to ampicillin, carbenicillin, and related antibiotics
   5155..5743    +  rep_origin     ori: high-copy-number ColE1/pMB1/pBR322/pUC origin of replication
   5983..6213    -  CDS            VP16_HHV11 (fragment): Experimental evidence at protein level: Swiss-Prot protein existence level 1. May play a role in the aggregation of tegument proteins around nucleocapsids during virus morphogenesis. From Human herpesvirus 1 (strain 17) (HHV-1) (Human herpes simplex virus 1).
   6187..7071    -  CDS            ESR1 (fragment): ESR1_HUMAN - Also known as ESR, NR3A1. Experimental evidence at protein level: Swiss-Prot protein existence level 1. [Isoform 3]: Involved in activation of NOS3 and endothelial nitric oxide production (PubMed:21937726). Isoforms lacking one or several functional domains are thought to modulate transcriptional activity by competitive ligand or DNA binding and/or heterodimerization with the full-length receptor (PubMed:10970861). Binds to ERE and inhibits isoform 1 (PubMed:10970861). From Homo sapiens (Human).
   7252..7341    -  CDS            EGR1 (fragment): EGR1_SERCA - Also known as ZENK From Serinus canaria (Island canary) (Fringilla canaria).
   7866..8077    +  promoter       GAL10 promoter (fragment): S. cerevisiae GAL10; inducible promoter, regulated by Gal4
   8149..8539    +  promoter       GAL1 promoter (fragment): S. cerevisiae GAL1; inducible promoter, regulated by Gal4
   8561..8585    +  misc_RNA       sTRSV HHRz (fragment): hammerhead ribozyme from the tobacco ringspot virus satellite RNA (Khvorova et al., 2003)
   8708..8808    +  CDS            ADE2 (fragment): phosphoribosylaminoimidazole carboxylase, required for adenine biosynthesis; S. cerevisiae ADE2; yeast auxotrophic marker
   8881..8948    +  misc_RNA       tracrRNA (fragment): trans-activating CRISPR RNA for the Streptococcus pyogenes CRISPR/Cas9 system
   9119..9138    +  promoter       LEU2 promoter (fragment): S. cerevisiae LEU2
