[The description below was written by a language model from this plasmid's Addgene catalogue record and pLannotate feature annotations shown in this document.]
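Description:
pCRISPEY-Z3-Nat-ADE2 is a 9.2 kb yeast–E. coli shuttle plasmid for retron-mediated CRISPR-Cas9 editing (the CRISPEY approach) in Saccharomyces cerevisiae, built on the pCRISPEY-Z3-Nat backbone. In bacteria it replicates from a high-copy ColE1/pUC-type origin and is selected with ampicillin through the bla gene; an f1 origin is also present. In yeast it is maintained as a low-copy centromeric plasmid through a CEN6/ARS element. The listed yeast selection is nourseothricin, provided by a nat1 acetyltransferase cassette flanked by the Ashbya gossypii TEF promoter and terminator. The feature table also annotates a URA3 gene with its own promoter, an auxotrophic marker that can be counterselected with 5-FOA.

The payload was inserted by Gibson assembly and is driven by the Z3 promoter, which the annotation detects as GAL1/GAL10 promoter fragments, consistent with a modified GAL-derived promoter. Downstream lie a hammerhead ribozyme fragment, a roughly 100 nt ADE2 segment that serves as the repair template, and an S. pyogenes guide RNA scaffold. In CRISPEY designs, the donor is embedded in a retron transcript fused to the guide, so that reverse transcription yields single-stranded donor DNA at the cut site. No retron element, reverse transcriptase or Cas9 is annotated here, so the enzymes are presumably supplied separately. The plasmid also appears to encode the estradiol-responsive activator, seen as adjacent EGR1 zinc-finger, human estrogen receptor and VP16 fragments, although its promoter is not annotated. The template inserts a C at nucleotide 466 of ADE2, producing a frameshift. This makes the construct suited to testing estradiol-inducible editing at this locus.
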