Addgene plasmid #232106: pCRISPEY-Z3-Nat-ADE2
Purpose: Expresses estradiol-inducible CRISPR guide RNA and repair template for creating a frameshift mutation in ADE2 gene of yeast.
Depositing lab: Jeffrey Lewis. Depositing organization: University of Arkansas. Publication: Improved vectors for retron-mediated CRISPR-Cas9 genome editing in Saccharomyces cerevisiae. Stuecker TN, Hood SE, Molina Pineda J, Lenaduwe S, Winter J, Sadhu MJ, Lewis JA. G3 (Bethesda). 2025 Aug 4:jkaf175. doi: 10.1093/g3journal/jkaf175. PubMed 40758833.
Backbone
  Vector backbone: pCRISPEY-Z3-Nat
  Vector type: Yeast Expression, CRISPR
  Selectable markers: Nourseothricin
Growth in bacteria
  Bacterial resistance: Ampicillin, 100 μg/mL
  Growth temperature: 37°C
  Growth strain: DH5alpha
  Copy number: High Copy
Gene/Insert
  Gene/Insert name: ADE2 gRNA and repair template
  gRNA/shRNA sequence: ACTTTGGCATACGATGGAAG
  Species: S. cerevisiae (budding yeast)
  Mutation: Repair template introduces C at nt 466 of ADE2 to create frameshift mutation
  Promoter: Z3
  Cloning method: Gibson Cloning
Terms and licenses: Academic/Nonprofit Terms; Industry Terms: Not Available to Industry
Depositor comments: Gibson cloning at XhoI sites . Please visit https://doi.org/10.1101/2024.08.06.606807 for bioRxiv preprint.
How to cite: pCRISPEY-Z3-Nat-ADE2 was a gift from Jeffrey Lewis (Addgene plasmid # 232106 ; http://n2t.net/addgene:232106 ; RRID:Addgene_232106)
